Addgene plasmid #185598: pLKO-cell-tagRFP
Purpose: Lentiviral construct for expression of tagRFP-T
Depositing lab: Jarrod Johnson. Depositing organization: University of Utah. Publication: Genetic Modification of Primary Human Myeloid Cells to Study Cell Migration, Activation, and Organelle Dynamics. Greiner D, Scott TM, Olson GS, Aderem A, Roh-Johnson M, Johnson JS. Curr Protoc. 2022 Aug;2(8):e514. doi: 10.1002/cpz1.514. PubMed 36018279.
Backbone
  Vector backbone: pLKO-MCS
  Vector type: Mammalian Expression, Lentiviral
Growth in bacteria
  Bacterial resistance: Ampicillin, 100 μg/mL
  Growth temperature: 37°C
  Growth strain: NEB Stable
  Copy number: Unknown
Gene/Insert
  Gene/Insert name: cell-tagRFP-T (alt name: tagRFP-T)
  Species: Synthetic
  Cloning method: Restriction Enzyme; 5′ cloning site unknown (unknown if destroyed)
Terms and licenses: Academic/Nonprofit Terms; Industry Terms: Not Available to Industry
How to cite: pLKO-cell-tagRFP was a gift from Jarrod Johnson (Addgene plasmid # 185598 ; http://n2t.net/addgene:185598 ; RRID:Addgene_185598)
