[The description below was written by a language model from this plasmid's Addgene catalogue record and pLannotate feature annotations shown in this document.]
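Description:
pLKO-cell-tagRFP is a third-generation-style, self-inactivating HIV-1 lentiviral transfer vector built on the pLKO-MCS backbone for expressing the red fluorescent protein TagRFP-T in mammalian cells. In bacteria it is maintained through a high-copy ColE1/pUC-type origin and selected with ampicillin via the β-lactamase gene. An f1 origin, an SV40 origin and remnants of a cloning-vector lac region (lac promoter/operator, lacZα and lacI fragments, T3 and T7 promoters) are also present as backbone carry-over.

The viral portion begins with an RSV enhancer/promoter fused to a truncated 5' LTR, which drives Tat-independent transcription of the genomic RNA in packaging cells. It is followed by the Ψ packaging signal with a partial gag sequence, the Rev response element for nuclear export of the unspliced genome, and a cPPT/CTS that aids nuclear import of the reverse-transcribed DNA. The ΔU3 3' LTR inactivates LTR promoter activity after integration, and an SV40 polyadenylation signal lies downstream of it. The human U6 Pol III promoter typical of pLKO shRNA vectors is retained, but no hairpin is annotated after it and none is mentioned in the record.

The payload is a human PGK promoter driving the TagRFP-T coding sequence, a constitutively fluorescent protein derived from Entacmaea quadricolor. This cassette sits where pLKO vectors normally carry a drug-selection marker, and no mammalian resistance gene is annotated, so transduced cells would be identified by fluorescence. No localisation tag is annotated, and the "cell" prefix is not explained in the record. The associated publication concerns genetic modification of primary human myeloid cells to study migration, activation and organelle dynamics, consistent with use as a fluorescent cell label for imaging.
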