Features (pLannotate 1.2.2; 25 found; start..end, strand, type, name):
    927..1515    +  rep_origin     ori: high-copy-number ColE1/pMB1/pBR322/pUC origin of replication
   1698..1790    +  CDS            lacI (fragment): lac repressor; lacI; The lac repressor binds to the lac operator to inhibit transcription in E. coli. This inhibition can be relieved by adding lactose or isopropyl-β-D-thiogalactopyranoside (IPTG).
   1803..1824    +  protein_bind   CAP binding site: CAP binding activates transcription in the presence of cAMP. E. coli catabolite activator protein
   1839..1869    +  promoter       lac promoter: promoter for the E. coli lac operon
   1877..1893    +  protein_bind   lac operator: The lac repressor binds to the lac operator to inhibit transcription in E. coli. This inhibition can be relieved by adding lactose or isopropyl-β-D-thiogalactopyranoside (IPTG). lac repressor encoded by lacI
   1938..1956    +  promoter       T3 promoter: promoter for bacteriophage T3 RNA polymerase
   1984..2210    +  promoter       RSV promoter: Rous sarcoma virus enhancer/promoter
   2211..2391    +  LTR            5' LTR (truncated): truncated 5' long terminal repeat (LTR) from HIV-1
   2438..2563    +  misc_feature   HIV-1 Ψ: packaging signal of human immunodeficiency virus type 1
   2547..2910    +  CDS            HIV-1 gag (fragment): gag protein from human immunodeficiency virus 1; gag
   3056..3289    +  misc_feature   RRE: The Rev response element (RRE) of HIV-1 allows for Rev-dependent mRNA export from the nucleus to the cytoplasm.
   3666..3766    +  CDS            Rev (fragment): human immunodeficiency virus 1 (HIV-1) Rev protein; rev; enhances nuclear export of unspliced and incompletely spliced viral mRNAs
   3816..4056    +  promoter       U6 promoter: RNA polymerase III promoter for human U6 snRNA
   4127..4244    +  misc_feature   cPPT/CTS: central polypurine tract and central termination sequence of HIV-1
   4293..4803    +  promoter       hPGK promoter: human phosphoglycerate kinase 1 promoter
   4831..5562    +  CDS            TagRFP-T: TagRFP-T is a basic (constitutively fluorescent) red fluorescent protein published in 2008, derived from Entacmaea quadricolor. It has low acid sensitivity.
   5631..5714    +  CDS            nef (fragment): NEF_HV1Z2 - Experimental evidence at protein level: Swiss-Prot protein existence level 1. Extracellular Nef protein targets CD4(+) T-lymphocytes for apoptosis by interacting with CXCR4 surface receptors. From Human immunodeficiency virus type 1 group M subtype D (isolate Z2/CDC-Z34) (HIV-1).
   5716..5949    +  LTR            3' LTR (ΔU3): self-inactivating 3' long terminal repeat (LTR) from HIV-1
   6021..6142    +  polyA_signal   SV40 poly(A) signal: SV40 polyadenylation signal
   6182..6317    +  rep_origin     SV40 ori: SV40 origin of replication
   6338..6356    -  promoter       T7 promoter: promoter for bacteriophage T7 RNA polymerase
   6364..6519    +  CDS            lacZα (fragment): LacZα fragment of β-galactosidase; lacZ fragment
   6524..6952    +  rep_origin     f1 ori (sequence partly withheld): f1 bacteriophage origin of replication; arrow indicates direction of (+) strand synthesis
   7005..7109    +  promoter       AmpR promoter: bla
   7110..756     +  CDS            AmpR (across the origin): β-lactamase; bla; confers resistance to ampicillin, carbenicillin, and related antibiotics
>Addgene plasmid #185598 | pLKO-cell-tagRFP | addgene full sequence | sequence record 364231 | Addgene NGS Result
GATCAGTTGGGTGCACGAGTGGGTTACATCGAACTGGATCTCAACAGCGGTAAGATCCTTGAGAGTTTTC
GCCCCGAAGAACGTTTTCCAATGATGAGCACTTTTAAAGTTCTGCTATGTGGCGCGGTATTATCCCGTAT
TGACGCCGGGCAAGAGCAACTCGGTCGCCGCATACACTATTCTCAGAATGACTTGGTTGAGTACTCACCA
GTCACAGAAAAGCATCTTACGGATGGCATGACAGTAAGAGAATTATGCAGTGCTGCCATAACCATGAGTG
ATAACACTGCGGCCAACTTACTTCTGACAACGATCGGAGGACCGAAGGAGCTAACCGCTTTTTTGCACAA
CATGGGGGATCATGTAACTCGCCTTGATCGTTGGGAACCGGAGCTGAATGAAGCCATACCAAACGACGAG
CGTGACACCACGATGCCTGTAGCAATGGCAACAACGTTGCGCAAACTATTAACTGGCGAACTACTTACTC
TAGCTTCCCGGCAACAATTAATAGACTGGATGGAGGCGGATAAAGTTGCAGGACCACTTCTGCGCTCGGC
CCTTCCGGCTGGCTGGTTTATTGCTGATAAATCTGGAGCCGGTGAGCGTGGGTCTCGCGGTATCATTGCA
GCACTGGGGCCAGATGGTAAGCCCTCCCGTATCGTAGTTATCTACACGACGGGGAGTCAGGCAACTATGG
ATGAACGAAATAGACAGATCGCTGAGATAGGTGCCTCACTGATTAAGCATTGGTAACTGTCAGACCAAGT
TTACTCATATATACTTTAGATTGATTTAAAACTTCATTTTTAATTTAAAAGGATCTAGGTGAAGATCCTT
TTTGATAATCTCATGACCAAAATCCCTTAACGTGAGTTTTCGTTCCACTGAGCGTCAGACCCCGTAGAAA
AGATCAAAGGATCTTCTTGAGATCCTTTTTTTCTGCGCGTAATCTGCTGCTTGCAAACAAAAAAACCACC
GCTACCAGCGGTGGTTTGTTTGCCGGATCAAGAGCTACCAACTCTTTTTCCGAAGGTAACTGGCTTCAGC
AGAGCGCAGATACCAAATACTGTTCTTCTAGTGTAGCCGTAGTTAGGCCACCACTTCAAGAACTCTGTAG
CACCGCCTACATACCTCGCTCTGCTAATCCTGTTACCAGTGGCTGCTGCCAGTGGCGATAAGTCGTGTCT
TACCGGGTTGGACTCAAGACGATAGTTACCGGATAAGGCGCAGCGGTCGGGCTGAACGGGGGGTTCGTGC
ACACAGCCCAGCTTGGAGCGAACGACCTACACCGAACTGAGATACCTACAGCGTGAGCTATGAGAAAGCG
CCACGCTTCCCGAAGGGAGAAAGGCGGACAGGTATCCGGTAAGCGGCAGGGTCGGAACAGGAGAGCGCAC
GAGGGAGCTTCCAGGGGGAAACGCCTGGTATCTTTATAGTCCTGTCGGGTTTCGCCACCTCTGACTTGAG
CGTCGATTTTTGTGATGCTCGTCAGGGGGGCGGAGCCTATGGAAAAACGCCAGCAACGCGGCCTTTTTAC
GGTTCCTGGCCTTTTGCTGGCCTTTTGCTCACATGTTCTTTCCTGCGTTATCCCCTGATTCTGTGGATAA
CCGTATTACCGCCTTTGAGTGAGCTGATACCGCTCGCCGCAGCCGAACGACCGAGCGCAGCGAGTCAGTG
AGCGAGGAAGCGGAAGAGCGCCCAATACGCAAACCGCCTCTCCCCGCGCGTTGGCCGATTCATTAATGCA
GCTGGCACGACAGGTTTCCCGACTGGAAAGCGGGCAGTGAGCGCAACGCAATTAATGTGAGTTAGCTCAC
TCATTAGGCACCCCAGGCTTTACACTTTATGCTTCCGGCTCGTATGTTGTGTGGAATTGTGAGCGGATAA
CAATTTCACACAGGAAACAGCTATGACCATGATTACGCCAAGCGCGCAATTAACCCTCACTAAAGGGAAC
AAAAGCTGGAGCTGCAAGCTTAATGTAGTCTTATGCAATACTCTTGTAGTCTTGCAACATGGTAACGATG
AGTTAGCAACATGCCTTACAAGGAGAGAAAAAGCACCGTGCATGCCGATTGGTGGAAGTAAGGTGGTACG
ATCGTGCCTTATTAGGAAGGCAACAGACGGGTCTGACATGGATTGGACGAACCACTGAATTGCCGCATTG
CAGAGATATTGTATTTAAGTGCCTAGCTCGATACATAAACGGGTCTCTCTGGTTAGACCAGATCTGAGCC
TGGGAGCTCTCTGGCTAACTAGGGAACCCACTGCTTAAGCCTCAATAAAGCTTGCCTTGAGTGCTTCAAG
TAGTGTGTGCCCGTCTGTTGTGTGACTCTGGTAACTAGAGATCCCTCAGACCCTTTTAGTCAGTGTGGAA
AATCTCTAGCAGTGGCGCCCGAACAGGGACTTGAAAGCGAAAGGGAAACCAGAGGAGCTCTCTCGACGCA
GGACTCGGCTTGCTGAAGCGCGCACGGCAAGAGGCGAGGGGCGGCGACTGGTGAGTACGCCAAAAATTTT
GACTAGCGGAGGCTAGAAGGAGAGAGATGGGTGCGAGAGCGTCAGTATTAAGCGGGGGAGAATTAGATCG
CGATGGGAAAAAATTCGGTTAAGGCCAGGGGGAAAGAAAAAATATAAATTAAAACATATAGTATGGGCAA
GCAGGGAGCTAGAACGATTCGCAGTTAATCCTGGCCTGTTAGAAACATCAGAAGGCTGTAGACAAATACT
GGGACAGCTACAACCATCCCTTCAGACAGGATCAGAAGAACTTAGATCATTATATAATACAGTAGCAACC
CTCTATTGTGTGCATCAAAGGATAGAGATAAAAGACACCAAGGAAGCTTTAGACAAGATAGAGGAAGAGC
AAAACAAAAGTAAGACCACCGCACAGCAAGCGGCCGCTGATCTTCAGACCTGGAGGAGGAGATATGAGGG
ACAATTGGAGAAGTGAATTATATAAATATAAAGTAGTAAAAATTGAACCATTAGGAGTAGCACCCACCAA
GGCAAAGAGAAGAGTGGTGCAGAGAGAAAAAAGAGCAGTGGGAATAGGAGCTTTGTTCCTTGGGTTCTTG
GGAGCAGCAGGAAGCACTATGGGCGCAGCGTCAATGACGCTGACGGTACAGGCCAGACAATTATTGTCTG
GTATAGTGCAGCAGCAGAACAATTTGCTGAGGGCTATTGAGGCGCAACAGCATCTGTTGCAACTCACAGT
CTGGGGCATCAAGCAGCTCCAGGCAAGAATCCTGGCTGTGGAAAGATACCTAAAGGATCAACAGCTCCTG
GGGATTTGGGGTTGCTCTGGAAAACTCATTTGCACCACTGCTGTGCCTTGGAATGCTAGTTGGAGTAATA
AATCTCTGGAACAGATTTGGAATCACACGACCTGGATGGAGTGGGACAGAGAAATTAACAATTACACAAG
CTTAATACACTCCTTAATTGAAGAATCGCAAAACCAGCAAGAAAAGAATGAACAAGAATTATTGGAATTA
GATAAATGGGCAAGTTTGTGGAATTGGTTTAACATAACAAATTGGCTGTGGTATATAAAATTATTCATAA
TGATAGTAGGAGGCTTGGTAGGTTTAAGAATAGTTTTTGCTGTACTTTCTATAGTGAATAGAGTTAGGCA
GGGATATTCACCATTATCGTTTCAGACCCACCTCCCAACCCCGAGGGGACCCGACAGGCCCGAAGGAATA
GAAGAAGAAGGTGGAGAGAGAGACAGAGACAGATCCATTCGATTAGTGAACGGATCTCGACGGTATCGAT
CACGAGACTAGCCTCGAGCGGCCGCCCCCTTCACCGAGGGCCTATTTCCCATGATTCCTTCATATTTGCA
TATACGATACAAGGCTGTTAGAGAGATAATTGGAATTAATTTGACTGTAAACACAAAGATATTAGTACAA
AATACGTGACGTAGAAAGTAATAATTTCTTGGGTAGTTTGCAGTTTTAAAATTATGTTTTAAAATGGACT
ATCATATGCTTACCGTAACTTGAAAGTATTTCGATTTCTTGGCTTTATATATCTTGTGGAAAGGACGAAA
CACCGGTCCGCAGGTATGCACGCGTGAATTCTCGACCTCGAGACAAATGGCAGTATTCATCCACAATTTT
AAAAGAAAAGGGGGGATTGGGGGGTACAGTGCAGGGGAAAGAATAGTAGACATAATAGCAACAGACATAC
AAACTAAAGAATTACAAAAACAAATTACAAAAATTCAAAATTTTCGGGTTTATTACAGGGACAGCAGAGA
TCCACTTTGGCCGCGGCTCGAGGGGGTTGGGGTTGCGCCTTTTCCAAGGCAGCCCTGGGTTTGCGCAGGG
ACGCGGCTGCTCTGGGCGTGGTTCCGGGAAACGCAGCGGCGCCGACCCTGGGTCTCGCACATTCTTCACG
TCCGTTCGCAGCGTCACCCGGATCTTCGCCGCTACCCTTGTGGGCCCCCCGGCGACGCTTCCTGCTCCGC
CCCTAAGTCGGGAAGGTTCCTTGCGGTTCGCGGCGTGCCGGACGTGACAAACGGAAGCCGCACGTCTCAC
TAGTACCCTCGCAGACGGACAGCGCCAGGGAGCAATGGCAGCGCGCCGACCGCGATGGGCTGTGGCCAAT
AGCGGCTGCTCAGCAGGGCGCGCCGAGAGCAGCGGCCGGGAAGGGGCGGTGCGGGAGGCGGGGTGTGGGG
CGGTAGTGTGGGCCCTGTTCCTGCCCGCGCGGTGTTCCGCATTCTGCAAGCCTCCGGAGCGCACGTCGGC
AGTCGGCTCCCTCGTTGACCGAATCACCGACCTCTCTCCCCAGGGGGATCCGACGTCACCGGAGCTTACC
ATGGTGTCTAAGGGCGAAGAGCTGATTAAGGAGAACATGCACATGAAGCTGTACATGGAGGGCACCGTGA
ACAACCACCACTTCAAGTGCACATCCGAGGGCGAAGGCAAGCCCTACGAGGGCACCCAGACCATGAGAAT
CAAGGTGGTCGAGGGCGGCCCTCTCCCCTTCGCCTTCGACATCCTGGCTACCAGCTTCATGTACGGCAGC
AGAACCTTCATCAACCACACCCAGGGCATCCCCGATTTCTTTAAGCAGTCCTTCCCTGAGGGCTTCACAT
GGGAGAGAGTCACCACATACGAAGACGGGGGCGTGCTGACCGCTACCCAGGACACCAGCCTCCAGGACGG
CTGCCTCATCTACAACGTCAAGATCAGAGGGGTGAACTTCCCATCCAACGGCCCTGTGATGCAGAAGAAA
ACACTCGGCTGGGAGGCCAACACCGAGACCCTGTACCCCGCTGACGGCGGCCTGGAAGGCAGAACCGACA
TGGCCCTGAAGCTCGTGGGCGGGGGCCACCTGATCTGCAACTTCAAGACCACATACAGATCCAAGAAACC
CGCTAAGAACCTCAAGATGCCCGGCGTCTACTATGTGGACCACAGACTGGAAAGAATCAAGGAGGCCGAC
AAAGAGACCTACGTCGAGCAGCACGAGGTGGCTGTGGCCAGATACTGCGACCTCCCTAGCAAACTGGGGC
ACAAACTTAATGGCATGGACGAGCTGTACAAGTAACGTACGGATATCTGTACAAGTAACGCCCGCCCCAC
GACCCGCAGCGCCCGACCGAAAGGAGCGCACGACCCCATGCATCGGTACCTTTAAGACCAATGACTTACA
AGGCAGCTGTAGATCTTAGCCACTTTTTAAAAGAAAAGGGGGGACTGGAAGGGCTAATTCACTCCCAACG
AAGACAAGATCTGCTTTTTGCTTGTACTGGGTCTCTCTGGTTAGACCAGATCTGAGCCTGGGAGCTCTCT
GGCTAACTAGGGAACCCACTGCTTAAGCCTCAATAAAGCTTGCCTTGAGTGCTTCAAGTAGTGTGTGCCC
GTCTGTTGTGTGACTCTGGTAACTAGAGATCCCTCAGACCCTTTTAGTCAGTGTGGAAAATCTCTAGCAG
TAGTAGTTCATGTCATCTTATTATTCAGTATTTATAACTTGCAAAGAAATGAATATCAGAGAGTGAGAGG
AACTTGTTTATTGCAGCTTATAATGGTTACAAATAAAGCAATAGCATCACAAATTTCACAAATAAAGCAT
TTTTTTCACTGCATTCTAGTTGTGGTTTGTCCAAACTCATCAATGTATCTTATCATGTCTGGCTCTAGCT
ATCCCGCCCCTAACTCCGCCCATCCCGCCCCTAACTCCGCCCAGTTCCGCCCATTCTCCGCCCCATGGCT
GACTAATTTTTTTTATTTATGCAGAGGCCGAGGCCGCCTCGGCCTCTGAGCTATTCCAGAAGTAGTGAGG
AGGCTTTTTTGGAGGCCTAGGGACGTACCCAATTCGCCCTATAGTGAGTCGTATTACGCGCGCTCACTGG
CCGTCGTTTTACAACGTCGTGACTGGGAAAACCCTGGCGTTACCCAACTTAATCGCCTTGCAGCACATCC
CCCTTTCGCCAGCTGGCGTAATAGCGAAGAGGCCCGCACCGATCGCCCTTCCCAACAGTTGCGCAGCCTG
AATGGCGAATGGG
[124 nt withheld, positions 6524-6647]
C
[91 nt withheld, positions 6649-6739]
A
[49 nt withheld, positions 6741-6789]
CCTTTGACGTTGGAGTCCACGTTCTTT
[37 nt withheld, positions 6817-6853]
ACCCTATCTCGGTCTATTCTTTTGATTTATAAGGGATTTTGCCGATTTCGGCCTATTGGTTAAAAAATGA
GCTGATTTAACAAAAATTTAACGCGAATTTTAACAAAATATTAACGCTTACAATTTAGGTGGCACTTTTC
GGGGAAATGTGCGCGGAACCCCTATTTGTTTATTTTTCTAAATACATTCAAATATGTATCCGCTCATGAG
ACAATAACCCTGATAAATGCTTCAATAATATTGAAAAAGGAAGAGTATGAGTATTCAACATTTCCGTGTC
GCCCTTATTCCCTTTTTTGCGGCATTTTGCCTTCCTGTTTTTGCTCACCCAGAAACGCTGGTGAAAGTAA
AAGATGCTGAA
